>Addgene plasmid #219721 | pD4sE_SC12 | addgene full sequence | sequence record 433923 | Addgene NGS Result
GGTCGACATTGATTATTGACTAGTTATTAATAGTAATCAATTACGGGGTCATTAGTTCATAGCCCATATA
TGGAGTTCCGCGTTACATAACTTACGGTAAATGGCCCGCCTGGCTGACCGCCCAACGACCCCCGCCCATT
GACGTCAATAATGACGTATGTTCCCATAGTAACGCCAATAGGGACTTTCCATTGACGTCAATGGGTGGAG
TATTTACGGTAAACTGCCCACTTGGCAGTACATCAAGTGTATCATATGCCAAGTACGCCCCCTATTGACG
TCAATGACGGTAAATGGCCCGCCTGGCATTATGCCCAGTACATGACCTTATGGGACTTTCCTACTTGGCA
GTACATCTACGTATTAGTCATCGCTATTACCATGGTCGAGGTGAGCCCCACGTTCTGCTTCACTCTCCCC
ATCTCCCCCCCCTCCCCACCCCCAATTTTGTATTTATTTATTTTTTAATTATTTTGTGCAGCGATGGGGG
CGGGGGGGGGGGGGGGGCGCGCCRGGGGGGGGGGGGGGGGGGGGGGGGGGGGGSGGGGSGRGGSGGRGRG
GKGCGGCGGCAGCCAATCAGAGCGGCGCGCTCCGAAAGTTTCCTTTTATGGCGAGGCGGCGGCGGCGGCG
GCCCTATAAAAAGCGAAGCGCGCGGCGGGCGGGAGTCGCTGCGCGCTGCCTTCGCCCCGTGCCCCGCTCC
GCCGCCGCCTCGCGCCGCCCGCCCCGGCTCTGACTGACCGCGTTACTCCCACAGGTGAGCGGGCGGGACG
GCCCTTCTCCTCCGGGCTGTAATTAGCGCTTGGTTTAATGACGGCTTGTTTCTTTTCTGTGGCTGCGTGA
AAGCCTTGAGGGGCTCCGGGAGGGCCCTTTGTGCGGGGGGAGCGGCTCGGGGGGTGCGTGCGTGTGTGTG
TGCGTGGGGAGCGCCGCGTGCGGCTCCGCGCTGCCCGGCGGCTGTGAGCGCTGCGGGCGCGGCGCGGGGC
TTTGTGCGCTCCGCAGTGTGCGCGAGGGGAGCGCGGCCGGGGGCGGTGCCCCGCGGTGCGGGGGGGGCTG
CGAGGGGAACAAAGGCTGCGTGCGGGGTGTGTGCGTGGGGGGGTGAGCAGGGGGTGTGGGCGCGTCGGTC
GGGCTGCAACCCCCCCTGCACCCCCCTCCCCGAGTTGCTGAGCACGGCCCGGCTTCGGGTGCGGGGCTCC
GTACGGGGCGTGGCGCGGGGCTCGCCGTGCCGGGCGGGGGGTGGCGGCAGGKGGGGGTGCCGGGCGGGGC
GGGGCCGCCKCGGGCCGGGGRGGGCTCGGGGGRGGGGCGCGGCGGCCCCCGGAGCGCCGGCGGCTGTCGA
GGCGCGGCGAGCCGCAGCCATTGCCTTTTATGGTAATCGTGCGAGAGGGCGCAGGGACTTCCTTTGTCCC
AAATCTGTGCGGAGCCGAAATCTGGGAGGCGCCGCCGCACCCCCTCTAGCGGGCGCGGGGCGAAGCGGTG
CGGCGCCGGCAGGAAGGAAATGGGCGGGGAGGGCCTTCGTGCGTCGCCGCGCCGCCGTCCCCTTCTCCCT
CTCCAGCCTCGGGGCTGTCCGCGGGGGGACGGCTGCCTTCGGGGGGGACGGGGCAGGGCGGGGTTCGGCT
TCTGGCGTGTGACCGGCGGCTCTAGCGCCTCTGCTAACCATGTTCATGCCTTCTTCTTTTTCCTACAGCT
CCTGGGCAACGTGCTGGTTGTTGTGCTGTCTCATCATTTTGGCAAAGAATTGCGGCCGTCTCAGGCCGAG
TTCGGTACCGCCACCATGAAGTGGGTAACCTTTATTTCCCTTCTTTTTCTCTTTAGCTCGGCTTATTCCA
TGCGGTGCGTCGGCGTCGGTAATAGAGATTTTGTAGAGGGGGTATCAGGAGGTGCTTGGGTGGATCTGGT
GCTTGAGCATGGCAAGTGCGTAACGGTGATGATGCAAGGTAAACCTACCCTCGATTTCGAGTTGACTAAG
ACGACAGCAAAGGAAGTAGCGCTTCTCAGGACCTATTGTATAGAAGCGTCAATAAGCAACATAACCACAG
CGACGCGGTGCCCAACTCAGGGTGAACCCTACTTGAAAGAGGAGCAGGACCAACAATATATCTGTAGACG
AGACGTCGTAGATAGGGGGTGGGGAAATGGCTGTGACCTGTTTGGCAAGGGCGGAGTCGTCACATGCGCC
AAATTCTCATGCTCTGGTAAGATCACCGGTAATCTGGTGCAAATAGAAAATCTTGAATATACAGTCGTGG
TGACAGTTCACAATGGGGACACTCACGCCGTCGGCAACGATACTAGTAACCATGGCGTTACAGCTATGAT
AACTCCCCGATCTCCATCAGTGGAAGTGAAGTTGCCAGATTATGGAGAGCTTACCCTCGATTGTGAACCA
AGATCCGGTATTGACTTCAATGAAATGATATTGATGAAAATGAAAAAGAAAACGTGGCTGGTGCACAAGC
AGTGGTTCTTGGATCTCCCCTTGCCCTGGACTGCAGGCGCGGACACGTCCGAGGTTCATTGGAACTATAA
AGAAAGAATGGTTACCTTCAAAGTCCCGCACGCAAAGAGACAAGACGTCACTGTCTTGGGTAGTCAGGAA
GGATGGATGCACCGGGCACTGGCTGGTGCTACTGAAGTTGACTCTGGAGATGGAAACCATATGTGGCCCG
GGCATCTGAAGTGCAAGGTTCGCATGGAGAAGTTGAGAATCAAGGGTATGTCATATACGATGTGTAGTGG
AAAATTTAGCATAGATAAAGAGATGGCTGAAACACAACATGGAACGACAGTCGTTAAGGTTAAGTATGAG
GGAGCTGGGGCTCCCTGCAAGGTTCCCATAGAAATCCGGGACGTTAATAAAGAGAAAGTCGTCGGGCGCA
TCATTAGTTCCACTCCATTGGCTGAGAACACAAATTCTGTGACAAACATTGAGCTGGAGCCGCCGTTCGG
GGACTCATATATCGTCATAGGAGTGGGTAATTCCGCGCTGACTTTGCACTGGTTCCGCAAAGGCAGCAGC
GGCGGCAGCCATCACCACCATCATCACCATCATTAGTAATGACTCGAGCGATAATTCACTCCTCAGGTGC
AGGCTGCCTATCAGAAGGTGGTGGCTGGTGTGGCCAATGCCCTGGCTCACAAATACCACTGAGATCTTTT
TCCCTCTGCCAAAAATTATGGGGACATCATGAAGCCCCTTGAGCATCTGACTTCTGGCTAATAAAGGAAA
TTTATTTTCATTGCAATAGTGTGTTGGAATTTTTTGTGTCTCTCACTCGGAAGGACATATGGGAGGGCAA
ATCATTTAAAACATCAGAATGAGTATTTGGTTTAGAGTTTGGCAACATATGCCCATATGCTGGCTGCCAT
GAACAAAGGTTGGCTATAAAGAGGTCATCAGTATATGAAACAGCCCCCTGCTGTCCATTCCTTATTCCAT
AGAAAAGCCTTGACTTGAGGTTAGATTTTTTTTATATTTTGTTTTGTGTTATTTTTTTCTTTAACATCCC
TAAAATTTTCCTTACATGTTTTACTAGCCAGATTTTTCCTCCTCTCCTGACTACTCCCAGTCATAGCTGT
CCCTCTTCTCTTATGGAGATCCCTCGACCTGCAGCCCAAGCTTGGCGTAATCATGGTCATAGCTGTTTCC
TGTGTGAAATTGTTATCCGCTCACAATTCCACACAACATACGAGCCGGAAGCATAAAGTGTAAAGCCTGG
GGTGCCTAATGAGTGAGCTAACTCACATTAATTGCGTTGCGCTCACTGCCCGCTTTCCAGTCGGGAAACC
TGTCGTGCCAGCGGATCGATCCGCTGCATTAATGAATCGGCCAACGCGCGGGGAGAGGCGGTTTGCGTAT
TGGGCGCTCTTCCGCTTCCTCGCTCACTGACTCGCTGCGCTCGGTCGTTCGGCTGCGGCGAGCGGTATCA
GCTCACTCAAAGGCGGTAATACGGTTATCCACAGAATCAGGGGATAACGCAGGAAAGAACATGTGAGCAA
AAGGCCAGCAAAAGGCCAGGAACCGTAAAAAGGCCGCGTTGCTGGCGTTTTTCCATAGGCTCCGCCCCCC
TGACGAGCATCACAAAAATCGACGCTCAAGTCAGAGGTGGCGAAACCCGACAGGACTATAAAGATACCAG
GCGTTTCCCCCTGGAAGCTCCCTCGTGCGCTCTCCTGTTCCGACCCTGCCGCTTACCGGATACCTGTCCG
CCTTTCTCCCTTCGGGAAGCGTGGCGCTTTCTCATAGCTCACGCTGTAGGTATCTCAGTTCGGTGTAGGT
CGTTCGCTCCAAGCTGGGCTGTGTGCACGAACCCCCCGTTCAGCCCGACCGCTGCGCCTTATCCGGTAAC
TATCGTCTTGAGTCCAACCCGGTAAGACACGACTTATCGCCACTGGCAGCAGCCACTGGTAACAGGATTA
GCAGAGCGAGGTATGTAGGCGGTGCTACAGAGTTCTTGAAGTGGTGGCCTAACTACGGCTACACTAGAAG
AACAGTATTTGGTATCTGCGCTCTGCTGAAGCCAGTTACCTTCGGAAAAAGAGTTGGTAGCTCTTGATCC
GGCAAACAAACCACCGCTGGTAGCGGTGGTTTTTTTGTTTGCAAGCAGCAGATTACGCGCAGAAAAAAAG
GATCTCAAGAAGATCCTTTGATCTTTTCTACGGGGTCTGACGCTCAGTGGAACGAAAACTCACGTTAAGG
GATTTTGGTCATGAGATTATCAAAAAGGATCTTCACCTAGATCCTTTTAAATTAAAAATGAAGTTTTAAA
TCAATCTAAAGTATATATGAGTAAACTTGGTCTGACAGTTACCAATGCTTAATCAGTGAGGCACCTATCT
CAGCGATCTGTCTATTTCGTTCATCCATAGTTGCCTGACTCCCCGTCGTGTAGATAACTACGATACGGGA
GGGCTTACCATCTGGCCCCAGTGCTGCAATGATACCGCGAGACCCACGCTCACCGGCTCCAGATTTATCA
GCAATAAACCAGCCAGCCGGAAGGGCCGAGCGCAGAAGTGGTCCTGCAACTTTATCCGCCTCCATCCAGT
CTATTAATTGTTGCCGGGAAGCTAGAGTAAGTAGTTCGCCAGTTAATAGTTTGCGCAACGTTGTTGCCAT
TGCTACAGGCATCGTGGTGTCACGCTCGTCGTTTGGTATGGCTTCATTCAGCTCCGGTTCCCAACGATCA
AGGCGAGTTACATGATCCCCCATGTTGTGCAAAAAAGCGGTTAGCTCCTTCGGTCCTCCGATCGTTGTCA
GAAGTAAGTTGGCCGCAGTGTTATCACTCATGGTTATGGCAGCACTGCATAATTCTCTTACTGTCATGCC
ATCCGTAAGATGCTTTTCTGTGACTGGTGAGTACTCAACCAAGTCATTCTGAGAATAGTGTATGCGGCGA
CCGAGTTGCTCTTGCCCGGCGTCAATACGGGATAATACCGCGCCACATAGCAGAACTTTAAAAGTGCTCA
TCATTGGAAAACGTTCTTCGGGGCGAAAACTCTCAAGGATCTTACCGCTGTTGAGATCCAGTTCGATGTA
ACCCACTCGTGCACCCAACTGATCTTCAGCATCTTTTACTTTCACCAGCGTTTCTGGGTGAGCAAAAACA
GGAAGGCAAAATGCCGCAAAAAAGGGAATAAGGGCGACACGGAAATGTTGAATACTCATACTCTTCCTTT
TTCAATATTATTGAAGCATTTATCAGGGTTATTGTCTCATGAGCGGATACATATTTGAATGTATTTAGAA
AAATAAACAAATAGGGGTTCCGCGCACATTTCCCCGAAAAGTGCCACCTG
Features (pLannotate 1.2.2; 13 found; start..end, strand, type, name):
      5..384     +  enhancer       CMV enhancer: human cytomegalovirus immediate early enhancer
    662..1678    +  intron         chimeric intron: chimera between introns from chicken β-actin and rabbit β-globin
   1676..1753    +  CDS            HBBC_AMMLE (fragment): Experimental evidence at protein level: Swiss-Prot protein existence level 1. Involved in oxygen transport from the lung to the various peripheral tissues. From Ammotragus lervia (Barbary sheep) (Antilope lervia).
   1787..3010    +  CDS            POLG_DEN2U (fragment): Experimental evidence at protein level: Swiss-Prot protein existence level 1. [Non-structural protein 1]: Disrupts the host endothelial glycocalyx layer of host pulmonary microvascular endothelial cells, inducing degradation of sialic acid and shedding of heparan sulfate proteoglycans. NS1 induces expression of sialidases, heparanase, and activates cathepsin L, which activates heparanase via enzymatic cleavage. These effects are probably linked to the endothelial hyperpermeability observed in severe dengue disease. From Dengue virus type 2 (strain Thailand/PUO-218/1980) (DENV-2).
   3065..3139    +  CDS            HBB (fragment): HBB_PONPY - Experimental evidence at transcript level: Swiss-Prot protein existence level 2. Involved in oxygen transport from the lung to the various peripheral tissues. From Pongo pygmaeus (Bornean orangutan).
   3210..3265    +  polyA_signal   β-globin poly(A) signal: rabbit β-globin polyadenylation signal (Gil and Proudfoot, 1987)
   3650..3666    -  protein_bind   lac operator: The lac repressor binds to the lac operator to inhibit transcription in E. coli. This inhibition can be relieved by adding lactose or isopropyl-β-D-thiogalactopyranoside (IPTG). lac repressor encoded by lacI
   3674..3704    -  promoter       lac promoter: promoter for the E. coli lac operon
   3719..3740    -  protein_bind   CAP binding site: CAP binding activates transcription in the presence of cAMP. E. coli catabolite activator protein
   3756..3857    -  CDS            lacI (fragment): LACI_ECOLI - Experimental evidence at protein level: Swiss-Prot protein existence level 1. Repressor of the lactose operon. Binds allolactose as an inducer. From Escherichia coli (strain K12).
   4040..4628    -  rep_origin     ori: high-copy-number ColE1/pMB1/pBR322/pUC origin of replication
   4799..5659    -  CDS            AmpR: β-lactamase; bla; confers resistance to ampicillin, carbenicillin, and related antibiotics
   5660..5764    -  promoter       AmpR promoter: bla
