[The description below was written by a language model from this plasmid's Addgene catalogue record and pLannotate feature annotations shown in this document.]
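Description:
pD4sE_SC12 is a mammalian expression plasmid built on the PalphaH backbone, a derivative of pHLSec, and encodes an engineered soluble envelope (sE) protein from dengue virus serotype 4. It is maintained in E. coli as a high-copy plasmid through a ColE1/pUC-type origin, with selection by the ampicillin resistance gene (β-lactamase) under its own bla promoter. Remnants of lac regulatory sequence (lac promoter, operator, CAP site and a lacI fragment) are carried over in the backbone and have no evident role in expression of the insert.

The expression cassette has a CAG-like layout. A CMV immediate-early enhancer is followed by a chimeric chicken β-actin/rabbit β-globin intron, and a rabbit β-globin polyadenylation signal closes the unit. The core promoter between the enhancer and the intron is not annotated. The short haemoglobin "CDS" fragments flanking the insert are most likely database matches to β-globin-derived exon and untranslated sequence rather than intended coding regions. The synthesized insert is listed as 1278 bp and was matched by the annotation software to a dengue 2 polyprotein, which reflects homology among flavivirus E proteins rather than its true serotype.

The insert carries eight substitutions: G106D, A259W, S262R, F279W, A280P, G29K, T33V and A25M. According to the stated purpose, these give a stabilized E dimer with a fusion loop mutation and increased expression. The record lists human serum albumin as an N-terminal tag, though no such element is annotated and the space upstream of the E sequence is short, so it may be only a secretion signal. A C-terminal 8xHis tag allows affinity purification. The construct is intended for producing recombinant stabilized E dimers in mammalian cells, in the context of dengue and Zika subunit vaccine development.
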