Addgene plasmid #219721: pD4sE_SC12
Purpose: DV4 stable E dimer with fusion loop mutation and increased expression
Depositing lab: Brian Kuhlman. Depositing organization: University of North Carolina at Chapel Hill. Publication: A conserved set of mutations for stabilizing soluble envelope protein dimers from dengue and Zika viruses to advance the development of subunit vaccines. Phan TTN, Hvasta MG, Kudlacek ST, Thiono DJ, Tripathy A, Nicely NI, de Silva AM, Kuhlman B. J Biol Chem. 2022 Jul;298(7):102079. doi: 10.1016/j.jbc.2022.102079. Epub 2022 May 26. PubMed 35643320.
Backbone
  Vector backbone: PalphaH
  Backbone manufacturer: modified from pHLSec
  Vector type: Mammalian Expression
Growth in bacteria
  Bacterial resistance: Ampicillin, 100 μg/mL
  Growth temperature: 37°C
  Growth strain: DH5alpha
  Copy number: High Copy
Gene/Insert
  Gene/Insert name: DV4 sE SC12
  Species: Dengue virus
  Insert size (bp): 1278
  Mutation: G106D, A259W, S262R, F279W, A280P, G29K, T33V, A25M
  Tag / fusion protein: human serum albumin (HSA) (N terminal on insert); 8xHis (C terminal on insert)
  Cloning method: Gene Synthesis
  Sequencing primers: 5′ GTGCTGTCTCATCATTTTGGCAAA; 3′ ACACCAGCCACCACCTTCT
Terms and licenses: Academic/Nonprofit Terms; Industry Terms: Not Available to Industry
How to cite: pD4sE_SC12 was a gift from Brian Kuhlman (Addgene plasmid # 219721 ; http://n2t.net/addgene:219721 ; RRID:Addgene_219721)
