>Addgene plasmid #219721 | pD4sE_SC12 | depositor partial sequence | sequence record 429473 | Insert sequence
ATGAAGTGGGTAACCTTTATTTCCCTTCTTTTTCTCTTTAGCTCGGCTTATTCCATGCGGTGCGTCGGCG
TCGGTAATAGAGATTTTGTAGAGGGGGTATCAGGAGGTGCTTGGGTGGATCTGGTGCTTGAGCATGGCAA
GTGCGTAACGGTGATGATGCAAGGTAAACCTACCCTCGATTTCGAGTTGACTAAGACGACAGCAAAGGAA
GTAGCGCTTCTCAGGACCTATTGTATAGAAGCGTCAATAAGCAACATAACCACAGCGACGCGGTGCCCAA
CTCAGGGTGAACCCTACTTGAAAGAGGAGCAGGACCAACAATATATCTGTAGACGAGACGTCGTAGATAG
GGGGTGGGGAAATGGCTGTGACCTGTTTGGCAAGGGCGGAGTCGTCACATGCGCCAAATTCTCATGCTCT
GGTAAGATCACCGGTAATCTGGTGCAAATAGAAAATCTTGAATATACAGTCGTGGTGACAGTTCACAATG
GGGACACTCACGCCGTCGGCAACGATACTAGTAACCATGGCGTTACAGCTATGATAACTCCCCGATCTCC
ATCAGTGGAAGTGAAGTTGCCAGATTATGGAGAGCTTACCCTCGATTGTGAACCAAGATCCGGTATTGAC
TTCAATGAAATGATATTGATGAAAATGAAAAAGAAAACGTGGCTGGTGCACAAGCAGTGGTTCTTGGATC
TCCCCTTGCCCTGGACTGCAGGCGCGGACACGTCCGAGGTTCATTGGAACTATAAAGAAAGAATGGTTAC
CTTCAAAGTCCCGCACGCAAAGAGACAAGACGTCACTGTCTTGGGTAGTCAGGAAGGATGGATGCACCGG
GCACTGGCTGGTGCTACTGAAGTTGACTCTGGAGATGGAAACCATATGTGGCCCGGGCATCTGAAGTGCA
AGGTTCGCATGGAGAAGTTGAGAATCAAGGGTATGTCATATACGATGTGTAGTGGAAAATTTAGCATAGA
TAAAGAGATGGCTGAAACACAACATGGAACGACAGTCGTTAAGGTTAAGTATGAGGGAGCTGGGGCTCCC
TGCAAGGTTCCCATAGAAATCCGGGACGTTAATAAAGAGAAAGTCGTCGGGCGCATCATTAGTTCCACTC
CATTGGCTGAGAACACAAATTCTGTGACAAACATTGAGCTGGAGCCGCCGTTCGGGGACTCATATATCGT
CATAGGAGTGGGTAATTCCGCGCTGACTTTGCACTGGTTCCGCAAAGGCAGCAGCGGCGGCAGCCATCAC
CACCATCATCACCATCAT
